>Addgene plasmid #190917 | pYTK001_O2Aq(1st) | addgene full sequence | sequence record 374546 | Addgene NGS Result
GTGTAGCCGTAGTTAGGCCACCACTTCAAGAACTCTGTAGCACCGCCTACATACCTCGCTCTGCTAATCC
TGTTACCAGTGGCTGCTGCCAGTGGCGATAAGTCGTGTCTTACCGGGTTGGACTCAAGACGATAGTTACC
GGATAAGGCGCAGCGGTCGGGCTGAACGGGGGGTTCGTGCACACAGCCCAGCTTGGAGCGAACGACCTAC
ACCGAACTGAGATACCTACAGCGTGAGCTATGAGAAAGCGCCACGCTTCCCGAAGGGAGAAAGGCGGACA
GGTATCCGGTAAGCGGCAGGGTCGGAACAGGAGAGCGCACGAGGGAGCTTCCAGGGGGAAACGCCTGGTA
TCTTTATAGTCCTGTCGGGTTTCGCCACCTCTGACTTGAGCGTCGATTTTTGTGATGCTCGTCAGGGGGG
CGGAGCCTATGGAAAAACGCCAGCAACGCGGCCTTTTTACGGTTCCTGGCCTTTTGCTGGCCTTTTGCTC
ACATGTTCTTTCCTGCGTTATCCCCTGATTCTGTGGATAACCGTAGTCGGTCTCGGAGCGGTAAGTCCAA
TTACGACCTATTGAAGTTGTGTGGAGATGTTGAATCCAACCCAGGACCTAGGAGACCGACCAGACCAATA
AAAAACGCCCGGCGGCAACCGAGCGTTCTGAACAAATCCAGATGGAGTTCTGAGGTCATTACTGGATCTA
TCAACAGGAGTCCAAGCGAGCTCGATATCAAATTACGCCCCGCCCTGCCACTCATCGCAGTACTGTTGTA
ATTCATTAAGCATTCTGCCGACATGGAAGCCATCACAAACGGCATGATGAACCTGAATCGCCAGCGGCAT
CAGCACCTTGTCGCCTTGCGTATAATATTTGCCCATGGTGAAAACGGGGGCGAAGAAGTTGTCCATATTG
GCCACGTTTAAATCAAAACTGGTGAAACTCACCCAGGGATTGGCTGAAACGAAAAACATATTCTCAATAA
ACCCTTTAGGGAAATAGGCCAGGTTTTCACCGTAACACGCCACATCTTGCGAATATATGTGTAGAAACTG
CCGGAAATCGTCGTGGTATTCACTCCAGAGCGATGAAAACGTTTCAGTTTGCTCATGGAAAACGGTGTAA
CAAGGGTGAACACTATCCCATATCACCAGCTCACCGTCTTTCATTGCCATACGAAATTCCGGATGAGCAT
TCATCAGGCGGGCAAGAATGTGAATAAAGGCCGGATAAAACTTGTGCTTATTTTTCTTTACGGTCTTTAA
AAAGGCCGTAATATCCAGCTGAACGGTCTGGTTATAGGTACATTGAGCAACTGACTGAAATGCCTCAAAA
TGTTCTTTACGATGCCATTGGGATATATCAACGGTGGTATATCCAGTGATTTTTTTCTCCATTTTAGCTT
CCTTAGCTCCTGAAAATCTCGATAACTCAAAAAATACGCCCGGTAGTGATCTTATTTCATTATGGTGAAA
GTTGGAACCTCTTACGTGCCCGATCAATCATGACCAAAATCCCTTAACGTGAGTTTTCGTTCCACTGAGC
GTCAGACCCCGTAGAAAAGATCAAAGGATCTTCTTGAGATCCTTTTTTTCTGCGCGTAATCTGCTGCTTG
CAAACAAAAAAACCACCGCTACCAGCGGTGGTTTGTTTGCCGGATCAAGAGCTACCAACTCTTTTTCCGA
AGGTAACTGGCTTCAGCAGAGCGCAGATACCAAATACTGTTCTTCTA
Features (pLannotate 1.2.2; 4 found; start..end, strand, type, name):
    628..662     -  terminator     lambda t0 terminator: minimal transcription terminator from phage lambda (Scholtissek and Grosse, 1987)
    736..1392    -  CDS            cat: CAT_ECOLX - Experimental evidence at protein level: Swiss-Prot protein existence level 1. This enzyme is an effector of chloramphenicol resistance in bacteria. From Escherichia coli. This protein is used as a marker in many commonly used cloning vectors, such as pACYC184.
   1393..1490    -  promoter       cat promoter: promoter of the E. coli cat gene encoding chloramphenicol acetyltransferase
   1574..435     +  rep_origin     ori (across the origin): high-copy-number ColE1/pMB1/pBR322/pUC origin of replication
