[The description below was written by a language model from this plasmid's Addgene catalogue record and pLannotate feature annotations shown in this document.]
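Description:
pYTK001_O2Aq(1st) is a small (about 1.7 kb) synthetic-biology part plasmid built on pYTK001, the entry vector of the yeast MoClo toolkit. It is a storage and assembly vector maintained in E. coli rather than an expression construct. The annotated features are a high-copy ColE1/pUC-type origin of replication and a chloramphenicol acetyltransferase (cat) gene driven by its native promoter and followed by the phage lambda t0 terminator, which provides chloramphenicol selection. No yeast origin, yeast selection marker, promoter or terminator for expression in yeast is annotated, which fits its role as a part donor.

The payload is a 63 bp synthetic sequence encoding O2A, a 2A peptide derived from Operophtera brumata cypovirus 18. The automated feature table did not annotate this insert, so its position and flanking sequences are not documented in the record. 2A peptides cause ribosomal "skipping" during translation, so a single open reading frame placed under one promoter yields separate proteins. This allows polycistronic-like expression in eukaryotes such as yeast. This version of the part is designated for use as the first of the 2A peptides in a quad-cistronic assembly, linking the first and second coding sequences of a four-gene transcript. In MoClo-style workflows, entry-vector parts are typically released by type IIS restriction enzymes and joined in a defined order by Golden Gate assembly. The record lists the cloning method as unknown and does not state the specific overhangs or part type used here.
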