Addgene plasmid #190917: pYTK001_O2Aq(1st)
Purpose: 2A peptide O2A cloned in yeast MoClo entry vector (pYTK001) for use as the first 2A peptide in quad-cistronic construct assembly
Depositing lab: Zhen Wang. Depositing organization: University at Buffalo (SUNY Buffalo). Publication: A Well-Characterized Polycistronic-Like Gene Expression System in Yeast. Mukherjee M, Wang ZQ. Biotechnol Bioeng. 2022 Sep 27. doi: 10.1002/bit.28247. PubMed 36168285.
Backbone
  Vector backbone: pYTK001
  Backbone manufacturer: John Deuber
  Backbone size w/o insert (bp): 1668
  Total vector size (bp): 1727
  Vector type: Synthetic Biology
Growth in bacteria
  Bacterial resistance: Chloramphenicol, 25 μg/mL
  Growth temperature: 37°C
  Growth strain: DH5alpha
  Copy number: Unknown
Gene/Insert
  Gene/Insert name: O2A (alt name: Operophtera brumata cypovirus 18)
  Species: Synthetic
  Insert size (bp): 63
  Cloning method: Unknown
  Sequencing primers: 5′ CCTTTTTACGGTTCCTGGCC; 3′ CTTGGACTCCTGTTGATAGATCC
Resource information
  A portion of this plasmid was derived from a plasmid made by: Addgene plasmid #65108
Terms and licenses: Academic/Nonprofit Terms; Industry Terms: Not Available to Industry
How to cite: pYTK001_O2Aq(1st) was a gift from Zhen Wang (Addgene plasmid # 190917 ; http://n2t.net/addgene:190917 ; RRID:Addgene_190917)
