>Addgene plasmid #190917 | pYTK001_O2Aq(1st) | depositor partial sequence | sequence record 370262 | O2Aq_1st
AGCGGTAAGTCCAATTACGACCTATTGAAGTTGTGTGGAGATGTTGAATCCAACCCAGGACCT
